LOCUS       Exported 7142 bp ds-DNA circular SYN 12-MAY-2021
DEFINITION  CRISPR donor plasmid to tag human transcription factor TFAP2C with
            GFP.
ACCESSION   .
VERSION     .
KEYWORDS    pTFAP2C-donor
SOURCE      synthetic DNA construct
  ORGANISM  synthetic DNA construct
REFERENCE   1 (bases 1 to 7142)
  TITLE     White lab ENCODE plasmids to tag human transcription factors with
            GFP
REFERENCE   2 (bases 1 to 7142)
  AUTHORS   .
  TITLE     Direct Submission
  JOURNAL   Exported May 12, 2021 from SnapGene Server 1.1.58
            http://www.snapgene.com
FEATURES             Location/Qualifiers
     source          1..7142
                     /organism="synthetic DNA construct"
                     /mol_type="other DNA"
     primer_bind     complement(34..50)
                     /label=M13 rev
                     /note="common sequencing primer, one of multiple similar
                     variants"
     primer_bind     complement(34..50)
                     /label=M13 Reverse
                     /note="In lacZ gene. Also called M13-rev"
     primer_bind     complement(47..69)
                     /label=M13/pUC Reverse
                     /note="In lacZ gene"
     protein_bind    58..74
                     /label=lac operator
                     /bound_moiety="lac repressor encoded by lacI"
                     /note="The lac repressor binds to the lac operator to
                     inhibit transcription in E. coli. This inhibition can be
                     relieved by adding lactose or
                     isopropyl-beta-D-thiogalactopyranoside (IPTG)."
     promoter        complement(82..112)
                     /label=lac promoter
                     /note="promoter for the E. coli lac operon"
     protein_bind    127..148
                     /label=CAP binding site
                     /bound_moiety="E. coli catabolite activator protein"
                     /note="CAP binding activates transcription in the presence
                     of cAMP."
     primer_bind     complement(265..282)
                     /label=L4440
                     /note="L4440 vector, forward primer"
     rep_origin      complement(436..1024)
                     /direction=LEFT
                     /label=ori
                     /note="high-copy-number ColE1/pMB1/pBR322/pUC origin of
                     replication"
     primer_bind     complement(516..535)
                     /label=pBR322ori-F
                     /note="pBR322 origin, forward primer"
     CDS             complement(1195..2055)
                     /codon_start=1
                     /gene="bla"
                     /product="beta-lactamase"
                     /label=AmpR
                     /note="confers resistance to ampicillin, carbenicillin, and
                     related antibiotics"
                     /translation="MSIQHFRVALIPFFAAFCLPVFAHPETLVKVKDAEDQLGARVGYI
                     ELDLNSGKILESFRPEERFPMMSTFKVLLCGAVLSRIDAGQEQLGRRIHYSQNDLVEYS
                     PVTEKHLTDGMTVRELCSAAITMSDNTAANLLLTTIGGPKELTAFLHNMGDHVTRLDRW
                     EPELNEAIPNDERDTTMPVAMATTLRKLLTGELLTLASRQQLIDWMEADKVAGPLLRSA
                     LPAGWFIADKSGAGERGSRGIIAALGPDGKPSRIVVIYTTGSQATMDERNRQIAEIGAS
                     LIKHW"
     primer_bind     1818..1837
                     /label=Amp-R
                     /note="Ampicillin resistance gene, reverse primer"
     promoter        complement(2056..2160)
                     /gene="bla"
                     /label=AmpR promoter
     primer_bind     2228..2246
                     /label=pBRforEco
                     /note="pBR322 vectors, upsteam of EcoRI site, forward
                     primer"
     primer_bind     complement(2284..2306)
                     /label=pGEX 3'
                     /note="pGEX vectors, reverse primer"
     primer_bind     2406..2425
                     /label=pRS-marker
                     /note="pRS vectors, use to sequence yeast selectable
                     marker"
     primer_bind     2619..2641
                     /label=M13/pUC Forward
                     /note="In lacZ gene"
     primer_bind     2633..2650
                     /label=M13 Forward
                     /note="In lacZ gene. Also called M13-F20 or M13 (-21)
                     Forward"
     primer_bind     2634..2650
                     /label=M13 fwd
                     /note="common sequencing primer, one of multiple similar
                     variants"
     CDS             3875..3895
                     /codon_start=1
                     /product="tobacco etch virus (TEV) protease recognition and
                     cleavage site"
                     /label=TEV site
                     /translation="ENLYFQG"
     CDS             3908..3952
                     /codon_start=1
                     /product="affinity and epitope tag derived from pancreatic
                     ribonuclease A"
                     /label=S-Tag
                     /translation="KETAAAKFERQHMDS"
     CDS             3992..4015
                     /codon_start=1
                     /product="recognition and cleavage site for human
                     rhinovirus 3C and PreScission proteases"
                     /label=HRV 3C site
                     /translation="LEVLFQGP"
     CDS             4043..4762
                     /codon_start=1
                     /product="the original enhanced GFP (Yang et al., 1996)"
                     /label=EGFP
                     /note="mammalian codon-optimized"
                     /translation="MVSKGEELFTGVVPILVELDGDVNGHKFSVSGEGEGDATYGKLTL
                     KFICTTGKLPVPWPTLVTTLTYGVQCFSRYPDHMKQHDFFKSAMPEGYVQERTIFFKDD
                     GNYKTRAEVKFEGDTLVNRIELKGIDFKEDGNILGHKLEYNYNSHNVYIMADKQKNGIK
                     VNFKIRHNIEDGSVQLADHYQQNTPIGDGPVLLPDNHYLSTQSALSKDPNEKRDHMVLK
                     EFVTAAGITLGMDELYK"
     primer_bind     complement(4088..4109)
                     /label=EGFP-N
                     /note="EGFP, reverse primer"
     primer_bind     complement(4349..4368)
                     /label=EXFP-R
                     /note="For distinguishing EGFP variants, reverse primer"
     misc_feature    4800..5385
                     /label=IRES2
                     /note="internal ribosome entry site (IRES) of the
                     encephalomyocarditis virus (EMCV)"
     primer_bind     complement(4966..4983)
                     /label=IRES reverse
                     /note="IRES internal ribosome entry site, reverse primer.
                     Also called pCDH-rev"
     primer_bind     5193..5212
                     /label=IRES-F
                     /note="IRES internal ribosome entry site, forward primer"
     CDS             5467..6270
                     /codon_start=1
                     /gene="aph(3')-II (or nptII)"
                     /product="aminoglycoside phosphotransferase from Tn5"
                     /label=NeoR/KanR
                     /note="confers resistance to neomycin, kanamycin, and G418
                     (Geneticin(R))"
                     /translation="MGSAIEQDGLHAGSPAAWVERLFGYDWAQQTIGCSDAAVFRLSAQ
                     GRPVLFVKTDLSGALNELQDEAARLSWLATTGVPCAAVLDVVTEAGRDWLLLGEVPGQD
                     LLSSHLAPAEKVSIMADAMRRLHTLDPATCPFDHQAKHRIERARTRMEAGLVDQDDLDE
                     EHQGLAPAELFARLKARMPDGEDLVVTHGDACLPNIMVENGRFSGFIDCGRLGVADRYQ
                     DIALATRDIAEELGGEWADRFLVLYGIAAPDSQRIAFYRLLDEFF"
     primer_bind     complement(5530..5549)
                     /label=Neo-R
                     /note="Neomycin resistance gene, reverse primer"
     primer_bind     6140..6159
                     /label=Neo-F
                     /note="Neomycin resistance gene, forward primer"
ORIGIN
        1 gacctgcagg catgcaagct tggcgtaatc atggtcatag ctgtttcctg tgtgaaattg
       61 ttatccgctc acaattccac acaacatacg agccggaagc ataaagtgta aagcctgggg
      121 tgcctaatga gtgagctaac tcacattaat tgcgttgcgc tcactgcccg ctttccagtc
      181 gggaaacctg tcgtgccagc tgcattaatg aatcggccaa cgcgcgggga gaggcggttt
      241 gcgtattggg cgctcttccg cttcctcgct cactgactcg ctgcgctcgg tcgttcggct
      301 gcggcgagcg gtatcagctc actcaaaggc ggtaatacgg ttatccacag aatcagggga
      361 taacgcagga aagaacatgt gagcaaaagg ccagcaaaag gccaggaacc gtaaaaaggc
      421 cgcgttgctg gcgtttttcc ataggctccg cccccctgac gagcatcaca aaaatcgacg
      481 ctcaagtcag aggtggcgaa acccgacagg actataaaga taccaggcgt ttccccctgg
      541 aagctccctc gtgcgctctc ctgttccgac cctgccgctt accggatacc tgtccgcctt
      601 tctcccttcg ggaagcgtgg cgctttctca tagctcacgc tgtaggtatc tcagttcggt
      661 gtaggtcgtt cgctccaagc tgggctgtgt gcacgaaccc cccgttcagc ccgaccgctg
      721 cgccttatcc ggtaactatc gtcttgagtc caacccggta agacacgact tatcgccact
      781 ggcagcagcc actggtaaca ggattagcag agcgaggtat gtaggcggtg ctacagagtt
      841 cttgaagtgg tggcctaact acggctacac tagaaggaca gtatttggta tctgcgctct
      901 gctgaagcca gttaccttcg gaaaaagagt tggtagctct tgatccggca aacaaaccac
      961 cgctggtagc ggtggttttt ttgtttgcaa gcagcagatt acgcgcagaa aaaaaggatc
     1021 tcaagaagat cctttgatct tttctacggg gtctgacgct cagtggaacg aaaactcacg
     1081 ttaagggatt ttggtcatga gattatcaaa aaggatcttc acctagatcc ttttaaatta
     1141 aaaatgaagt tttaaatcaa tctaaagtat atatgagtaa acttggtctg acagttacca
     1201 atgcttaatc agtgaggcac ctatctcagc gatctgtcta tttcgttcat ccatagttgc
     1261 ctgactcccc gtcgtgtaga taactacgat acgggagggc ttaccatctg gccccagtgc
     1321 tgcaatgata ccgcgagacc cacgctcacc ggctccagat ttatcagcaa taaaccagcc
     1381 agccggaagg gccgagcgca gaagtggtcc tgcaacttta tccgcctcca tccagtctat
     1441 taattgttgc cgggaagcta gagtaagtag ttcgccagtt aatagtttgc gcaacgttgt
     1501 tgccattgct acaggcatcg tggtgtcacg ctcgtcgttt ggtatggctt cattcagctc
     1561 cggttcccaa cgatcaaggc gagttacatg atcccccatg ttgtgcaaaa aagcggttag
     1621 ctccttcggt cctccgatcg ttgtcagaag taagttggcc gcagtgttat cactcatggt
     1681 tatggcagca ctgcataatt ctcttactgt catgccatcc gtaagatgct tttctgtgac
     1741 tggtgagtac tcaaccaagt cattctgaga atagtgtatg cggcgaccga gttgctcttg
     1801 cccggcgtca atacgggata ataccgcgcc acatagcaga actttaaaag tgctcatcat
     1861 tggaaaacgt tcttcggggc gaaaactctc aaggatctta ccgctgttga gatccagttc
     1921 gatgtaaccc actcgtgcac ccaactgatc ttcagcatct tttactttca ccagcgtttc
     1981 tgggtgagca aaaacaggaa ggcaaaatgc cgcaaaaaag ggaataaggg cgacacggaa
     2041 atgttgaata ctcatactct tcctttttca atattattga agcatttatc agggttattg
     2101 tctcatgagc ggatacatat ttgaatgtat ttagaaaaat aaacaaatag gggttccgcg
     2161 cacatttccc cgaaaagtgc cacctgacgt ctaagaaacc attattatca tgacattaac
     2221 ctataaaaat aggcgtatca cgaggccctt tcgtctcgcg cgtttcggtg atgacggtga
     2281 aaacctctga cacatgcagc tcccggagac ggtcacagct tgtctgtaag cggatgccgg
     2341 gagcagacaa gcccgtcagg gcgcgtcagc gggtgttggc gggtgtcggg gctggcttaa
     2401 ctatgcggca tcagagcaga ttgtactgag agtgcaccat atgcggtgtg aaataccgca
     2461 cagatgcgta aggagaaaat accgcatcag gcgccattcg ccattcaggc tgcgcaactg
     2521 ttgggaaggg cgatcggtgc gggcctcttc gctattacgc cagctggcga aagggggatg
     2581 tgctgcaagg cgattaagtt gggtaacgcc agggttttcc cagtcacgac gttgtaaaac
     2641 gacggccagt gaattcgagc tcggtacccc agtcccgatg gctcaacaaa gaaatattct
     2701 tgaaataaat tagggtggag caaaagaaaa tggcaaggga gcttctttta caaagtcaaa
     2761 tacattaact ttttgtatga tttagaagag tgcatgactc agccatgagt atttttgagc
     2821 tgcttagtta ttcaacccaa agtagttgag ctgccctttc attattgtgt tagcatatct
     2881 tacaaaaatg tgttgaaaac ccgatttgtt ttgtcacaac cagtaaagag agattgtgtg
     2941 ccttctacct cctgatagca agacttttgt ctttcaaatg taaagatcag ggtggatttg
     3001 tgggcaaatt aactgtctcc aaaacgactt aatgcagctg tgggttttct catagaaacc
     3061 aacagtaagt tgatttgaaa atgatggtaa atgaagcaga actagtcgag ccaggaaatg
     3121 gggtaaaaga gagcgcagtg aaccaggctg tgtcaggagt cagaatttca gggggatgct
     3181 tccttctccc ggttcctcac ggaatttgtt tattggaacc aacttgtacc aaggtaaact
     3241 gtcccttaag ctcatgggtt ggaatccagg ccccattact tttaccagtc ctggtgacct
     3301 tggccagtta gctggggtta agttaatcct gttgtctttt ctaattgcag tgaggattaa
     3361 ataagatagt gctttaaaac agcttaactc agagcctggc gcagaatagt tgctaagcgc
     3421 agcagttggc tattagtatt aaattctcct tcctcgggtt gaagcagttg tgcttgcctc
     3481 ccgggcgcca gcctcagtgt agttggttct gtgctcttga cctgtaagga gctagatgga
     3541 actcatcgag tcaactgact gtcttcacag gcaactgtgt aaagaattca cagaacttct
     3601 cagccaagac cggacacccc atgggaccag caggctcgcc ccagtcttgg agacgaacat
     3661 acagaactgc ttgtctcatt tcagcctgat tacccacggg tttggcagcc aggccatctg
     3721 tgccgcggtg tctgccctgc agaactacat caaagaagcc ctgattgtca tagacaaatc
     3781 ctacatgaac cctggagacc agagtccagc tgattctaac aaaaccctgg agaaaatgga
     3841 gaaacacagg aaagggattc caactactgc aagcgagaat ctttattttc agggcgccgc
     3901 caaattcaaa gaaaccgctg ctgctaaatt cgaacgccag cacatggaca gcggaggtgg
     3961 aggttcgagc ggtccctcgg gttcgtcgag cctggaagtt ctgttccagg ggcccctgtc
     4021 gtcgagcggt ccctcgggtt cgatggtgag caaaggcgag gagctgttca ccggggtggt
     4081 gcccatcctg gtcgagctgg acggcgacgt aaacggccac aagttcagcg tgtccggcga
     4141 gggcgagggc gatgccacct acggcaagct gaccctgaag ttcatctgca ccaccggcaa
     4201 gctgcccgtg ccctggccca ccctcgtgac caccctgacc tacggcgtgc agtgcttcag
     4261 ccgctacccc gaccacatga agcagcacga cttcttcaag tccgccatgc ccgaaggcta
     4321 cgtccaggag cgcaccatct tcttcaagga cgacggcaac tacaagaccc gcgccgaggt
     4381 gaagttcgag ggcgacaccc tggtgaaccg catcgagctg aagggcatcg acttcaagga
     4441 ggacggcaac atcctggggc acaagctgga gtacaactac aacagccaca acgtctatat
     4501 catggccgac aagcagaaga acggcatcaa ggtgaacttc aagatccgcc acaacatcga
     4561 ggacggcagc gtgcagctcg ccgaccacta ccagcagaac acccccatcg gcgacggccc
     4621 cgtgctgctg cccgacaacc actacctgag cacccagtcc gccctgagca aagaccccaa
     4681 cgagaagcgc gatcacatgg tccttaagga gttcgtgacc gccgccggga tcactctcgg
     4741 catggacgag ctgtacaagt aatgatctag agtcgagtta attaagaatt ccgccccccc
     4801 ccctctccct ccccccccct aacgttactg gccgaagccg cttggaataa ggccggtgtg
     4861 cgtttgtcta tatgttattt tccaccatat tgccgtcttt tggcaatgtg agggcccgga
     4921 aacctggccc tgtcttcttg acgagcattc ctaggggtct ttcccctctc gccaaaggaa
     4981 tgcagggtct gttgaatgtc gtgaaggaag cagttcctct ggaagcttct tgaagacaaa
     5041 caacgtctgt agcgaccctt tgcaggcagc ggaacccccc acctggcgac aggtgcctct
     5101 gcggccaaaa gccacgtgta taagatacac ctgcaaaggc ggcacaaccc cagtgccacg
     5161 ttgtgagttg gatagttgtg gaaagagtca aatggctctc ctcaagcgta ttcaacaagg
     5221 ggctgaagga tgcccagaag gtaccccatt gtatgggatc tgatctgggg cctcggtgca
     5281 catgctttac atgtgtttag tcgaggttaa aaaaacgtct aggccccccg aaccacgggg
     5341 acgtggtttt cctttgaaaa acacgatgat aatatggcca caacctgtta cattgcacaa
     5401 gataaaaata tatcatcacg aacagtaaaa ctgtctgctt acataaacag taatacaagg
     5461 ggtgttatgg gatcggccat tgaacaagat ggattgcacg caggttctcc ggccgcttgg
     5521 gtggagaggc tattcggcta tgactgggca caacagacaa tcggctgctc tgatgccgcc
     5581 gtgttccggc tgtcagcgca ggggcgcccg gttctttttg tcaagaccga cctgtccggt
     5641 gccctgaatg aactgcagga cgaggcagcg cggctatcgt ggctggccac gacgggcgtt
     5701 ccttgcgcag ctgtgctcga cgttgtcact gaagcgggaa gggactggct gctattgggc
     5761 gaagtgccgg ggcaggatct cctgtcatct caccttgctc ctgccgagaa agtatccatc
     5821 atggctgatg caatgcggcg gctgcatacg cttgatccgg ctacctgccc attcgaccac
     5881 caagcgaaac atcgcatcga gcgagcacgt actcggatgg aagccggtct tgtcgatcag
     5941 gatgatctgg acgaagagca tcaggggctc gcgccagccg aactgttcgc caggctcaag
     6001 gcgcgcatgc ccgacggcga ggatctcgtc gtgacccatg gcgatgcctg cttgccgaat
     6061 atcatggtgg aaaatggccg cttttctgga ttcatcgact gtggccggct gggtgtggcg
     6121 gaccgctatc aggacatagc gttggctacc cgtgatattg ctgaagagct tggcggcgaa
     6181 tgggctgacc gcttcctcgt gctttacggt atcgccgctc ccgattcgca gcgcatcgcc
     6241 ttctatcgcc ttcttgacga gttcttctga gtcaattgga acgaagaaag gttaggagag
     6301 tagggaagga acaggactgc aaaaatcctt ctccaccgca cagactggga acccctcctg
     6361 gcctggggga agagtttgtt acctacctta ctatttaaag agccttcact ggttctgcat
     6421 cacccgcccc tggacttctt agttgtttct ctagcgctga gctatctcct aactttggac
     6481 ctattatcag aaggtgacaa gtactggctc tttattcatt aagctttttt tttttgaacc
     6541 ccattctttc cttctctgaa agtggtgcta taagttttag aatcttttaa atacattccc
     6601 tgggccaaca gacccacaca cttagccatt gaaatgtcaa attgatgtgc cctagatcaa
     6661 cagatcaaca ataccttttt tttcagtgtt aaggtaatgg ttggtttttg tgtccgctaa
     6721 atatttacct tgaaaaaaag aaaagtgtgt atctagcttc ttcagagatc aagtcctctg
     6781 gtaggaggca aaggttctat ctgcttagca actagttaat aagtggtatc tgacacactc
     6841 taaaccccgt gttcaaacgg gggccttctg gttttaggaa acttgtagaa acgaagcctg
     6901 ctgattgatt tttttctcct tttttttttt tttttttttt aactttgaaa gttaactctt
     6961 caaatgggag actctttgaa atgacatgtt cctttaaggt actgaagctt tatttgcata
     7021 tttatttcag atgtttcgag taaacttgaa aagggtaggc acgaagcaat ttgttgctgc
     7081 ttgtcacccc caagtccccg tggaggttct gtattttaag aaacagtgcg ttgagtgtac
     7141 ag
//
