LOCUS       Exported 7139 bp ds-DNA circular SYN 12-MAY-2021
DEFINITION  CRISPR donor plasmid to tag human transcription factor TFAP2C with
            GFP.
ACCESSION   .
VERSION     .
KEYWORDS    pTFAP2C-donor
SOURCE      synthetic DNA construct
  ORGANISM  synthetic DNA construct
REFERENCE   1 (bases 1 to 7139)
  TITLE     White lab ENCODE plasmids to tag human transcription factors with
            GFP
REFERENCE   2 (bases 1 to 7139)
  AUTHORS   .
  TITLE     Direct Submission
  JOURNAL   Exported May 12, 2021 from SnapGene Server 1.1.58
            http://www.snapgene.com
FEATURES             Location/Qualifiers
     source          1..7139
                     /organism="synthetic DNA construct"
                     /mol_type="other DNA"
     primer_bind     complement(34..50)
                     /label=M13 rev
                     /note="common sequencing primer, one of multiple similar
                     variants"
     primer_bind     complement(34..50)
                     /label=M13 Reverse
                     /note="In lacZ gene. Also called M13-rev"
     primer_bind     complement(47..69)
                     /label=M13/pUC Reverse
                     /note="In lacZ gene"
     protein_bind    58..74
                     /label=lac operator
                     /bound_moiety="lac repressor encoded by lacI"
                     /note="The lac repressor binds to the lac operator to
                     inhibit transcription in E. coli. This inhibition can be
                     relieved by adding lactose or
                     isopropyl-beta-D-thiogalactopyranoside (IPTG)."
     promoter        complement(82..112)
                     /label=lac promoter
                     /note="promoter for the E. coli lac operon"
     protein_bind    127..148
                     /label=CAP binding site
                     /bound_moiety="E. coli catabolite activator protein"
                     /note="CAP binding activates transcription in the presence
                     of cAMP."
     primer_bind     complement(265..282)
                     /label=L4440
                     /note="L4440 vector, forward primer"
     rep_origin      complement(436..1024)
                     /direction=LEFT
                     /label=ori
                     /note="high-copy-number ColE1/pMB1/pBR322/pUC origin of
                     replication"
     primer_bind     complement(516..535)
                     /label=pBR322ori-F
                     /note="pBR322 origin, forward primer"
     CDS             complement(1195..2055)
                     /codon_start=1
                     /gene="bla"
                     /product="beta-lactamase"
                     /label=AmpR
                     /note="confers resistance to ampicillin, carbenicillin, and
                     related antibiotics"
                     /translation="MSIQHFRVALIPFFAAFCLPVFAHPETLVKVKDAEDQLGARVGYI
                     ELDLNSGKILESFRPEERFPMMSTFKVLLCGAVLSRIDAGQEQLGRRIHYSQNDLVEYS
                     PVTEKHLTDGMTVRELCSAAITMSDNTAANLLLTTIGGPKELTAFLHNMGDHVTRLDRW
                     EPELNEAIPNDERDTTMPVAMATTLRKLLTGELLTLASRQQLIDWMEADKVAGPLLRSA
                     LPAGWFIADKSGAGERGSRGIIAALGPDGKPSRIVVIYTTGSQATMDERNRQIAEIGAS
                     LIKHW"
     primer_bind     1818..1837
                     /label=Amp-R
                     /note="Ampicillin resistance gene, reverse primer"
     promoter        complement(2056..2160)
                     /gene="bla"
                     /label=AmpR promoter
     primer_bind     2228..2246
                     /label=pBRforEco
                     /note="pBR322 vectors, upsteam of EcoRI site, forward
                     primer"
     primer_bind     complement(2284..2306)
                     /label=pGEX 3'
                     /note="pGEX vectors, reverse primer"
     primer_bind     2406..2425
                     /label=pRS-marker
                     /note="pRS vectors, use to sequence yeast selectable
                     marker"
     primer_bind     2619..2641
                     /label=M13/pUC Forward
                     /note="In lacZ gene"
     primer_bind     2633..2650
                     /label=M13 Forward
                     /note="In lacZ gene. Also called M13-F20 or M13 (-21)
                     Forward"
     primer_bind     2634..2650
                     /label=M13 fwd
                     /note="common sequencing primer, one of multiple similar
                     variants"
     CDS             3875..3895
                     /codon_start=1
                     /product="tobacco etch virus (TEV) protease recognition and
                     cleavage site"
                     /label=TEV site
                     /translation="ENLYFQG"
     CDS             3908..3952
                     /codon_start=1
                     /product="affinity and epitope tag derived from pancreatic
                     ribonuclease A"
                     /label=S-Tag
                     /translation="KETAAAKFERQHMDS"
     CDS             3992..4015
                     /codon_start=1
                     /product="recognition and cleavage site for human
                     rhinovirus 3C and PreScission proteases"
                     /label=HRV 3C site
                     /translation="LEVLFQGP"
     CDS             4043..4762
                     /codon_start=1
                     /product="the original enhanced GFP (Yang et al., 1996)"
                     /label=EGFP
                     /note="mammalian codon-optimized"
                     /translation="MVSKGEELFTGVVPILVELDGDVNGHKFSVSGEGEGDATYGKLTL
                     KFICTTGKLPVPWPTLVTTLTYGVQCFSRYPDHMKQHDFFKSAMPEGYVQERTIFFKDD
                     GNYKTRAEVKFEGDTLVNRIELKGIDFKEDGNILGHKLEYNYNSHNVYIMADKQKNGIK
                     VNFKIRHNIEDGSVQLADHYQQNTPIGDGPVLLPDNHYLSTQSALSKDPNEKRDHMVLK
                     EFVTAAGITLGMDELYK"
     primer_bind     complement(4088..4109)
                     /label=EGFP-N
                     /note="EGFP, reverse primer"
     primer_bind     complement(4349..4368)
                     /label=EXFP-R
                     /note="For distinguishing EGFP variants, reverse primer"
     misc_feature    4800..5385
                     /label=IRES2
                     /note="internal ribosome entry site (IRES) of the
                     encephalomyocarditis virus (EMCV)"
     primer_bind     complement(4966..4983)
                     /label=IRES reverse
                     /note="IRES internal ribosome entry site, reverse primer.
                     Also called pCDH-rev"
     primer_bind     5193..5212
                     /label=IRES-F
                     /note="IRES internal ribosome entry site, forward primer"
     CDS             5467..6270
                     /codon_start=1
                     /gene="aph(3')-II (or nptII)"
                     /product="aminoglycoside phosphotransferase from Tn5"
                     /label=NeoR/KanR
                     /note="confers resistance to neomycin, kanamycin, and G418
                     (Geneticin(R))"
                     /translation="MGSAIEQDGLHAGSPAAWVERLFGYDWAQQTIGCSDAAVFRLSAQ
                     GRPVLFVKTDLSGALNELQDEAARLSWLATTGVPCAAVLDVVTEAGRDWLLLGEVPGQD
                     LLSSHLAPAEKVSIMADAMRRLHTLDPATCPFDHQAKHRIERARTRMEAGLVDQDDLDE
                     EHQGLAPAELFARLKARMPDGEDLVVTHGDACLPNIMVENGRFSGFIDCGRLGVADRYQ
                     DIALATRDIAEELGGEWADRFLVLYGIAAPDSQRIAFYRLLDEFF"
     primer_bind     complement(5530..5549)
                     /label=Neo-R
                     /note="Neomycin resistance gene, reverse primer"
     primer_bind     6140..6159
                     /label=Neo-F
                     /note="Neomycin resistance gene, forward primer"
ORIGIN
        1 gacctgcagg catgcaagct tggcgtaatc atggtcatag ctgtttcctg tgtgaaattg
       61 ttatccgctc acaattccac acaacatacg agccggaagc ataaagtgta aagcctgggg
      121 tgcctaatga gtgagctaac tcacattaat tgcgttgcgc tcactgcccg ctttccagtc
      181 gggaaacctg tcgtgccagc tgcattaatg aatcggccaa cgcgcgggga gaggcggttt
      241 gcgtattggg cgctcttccg cttcctcgct cactgactcg ctgcgctcgg tcgttcggct
      301 gcggcgagcg gtatcagctc actcaaaggc ggtaatacgg ttatccacag aatcagggga
      361 taacgcagga aagaacatgt gagcaaaagg ccagcaaaag gccaggaacc gtaaaaaggc
      421 cgcgttgctg gcgtttttcc ataggctccg cccccctgac gagcatcaca aaaatcgacg
      481 ctcaagtcag aggtggcgaa acccgacagg actataaaga taccaggcgt ttccccctgg
      541 aagctccctc gtgcgctctc ctgttccgac cctgccgctt accggatacc tgtccgcctt
      601 tctcccttcg ggaagcgtgg cgctttctca tagctcacgc tgtaggtatc tcagttcggt
      661 gtaggtcgtt cgctccaagc tgggctgtgt gcacgaaccc cccgttcagc ccgaccgctg
      721 cgccttatcc ggtaactatc gtcttgagtc caacccggta agacacgact tatcgccact
      781 ggcagcagcc actggtaaca ggattagcag agcgaggtat gtaggcggtg ctacagagtt
      841 cttgaagtgg tggcctaact acggctacac tagaagaaca gtatttggta tctgcgctct
      901 gctgaagcca gttaccttcg gaaaaagagt tggtagctct tgatccggca aacaaaccac
      961 cgctggtagc ggtggttttt ttgtttgcaa gcagcagatt acgcgcagaa aaaaaggatc
     1021 tcaagaagat cctttgatct tttctacggg gtctgacgct cagtggaacg aaaactcacg
     1081 ttaagggatt ttggtcatga gattatcaaa aaggatcttc acctagatcc ttttaaatta
     1141 aaaatgaagt tttaaatcaa tctaaagtat atatgagtaa acttggtctg acagttacca
     1201 atgcttaatc agtgaggcac ctatctcagc gatctgtcta tttcgttcat ccatagttgc
     1261 ctgactcccc gtcgtgtaga taactacgat acgggagggc ttaccatctg gccccagtgc
     1321 tgcaatgata ccgcgagacc cacgctcacc ggctccagat ttatcagcaa taaaccagcc
     1381 agccggaagg gccgagcgca gaagtggtcc tgcaacttta tccgcctcca tccagtctat
     1441 taattgttgc cgggaagcta gagtaagtag ttcgccagtt aatagtttgc gcaacgttgt
     1501 tgccattgct acaggcatcg tggtgtcacg ctcgtcgttt ggtatggctt cattcagctc
     1561 cggttcccaa cgatcaaggc gagttacatg atcccccatg ttgtgcaaaa aagcggttag
     1621 ctccttcggt cctccgatcg ttgtcagaag taagttggcc gcagtgttat cactcatggt
     1681 tatggcagca ctgcataatt ctcttactgt catgccatcc gtaagatgct tttctgtgac
     1741 tggtgagtac tcaaccaagt cattctgaga atagtgtatg cggcgaccga gttgctcttg
     1801 cccggcgtca atacgggata ataccgcgcc acatagcaga actttaaaag tgctcatcat
     1861 tggaaaacgt tcttcggggc gaaaactctc aaggatctta ccgctgttga gatccagttc
     1921 gatgtaaccc actcgtgcac ccaactgatc ttcagcatct tttactttca ccagcgtttc
     1981 tgggtgagca aaaacaggaa ggcaaaatgc cgcaaaaaag ggaataaggg cgacacggaa
     2041 atgttgaata ctcatactct tcctttttca atattattga agcatttatc agggttattg
     2101 tctcatgagc ggatacatat ttgaatgtat ttagaaaaat aaacaaatag gggttccgcg
     2161 cacatttccc cgaaaagtgc cacctgacgt ctaagaaacc attattatca tgacattaac
     2221 ctataaaaat aggcgtatca cgaggccctt tcgtctcgcg cgtttcggtg atgacggtga
     2281 aaacctctga cacatgcagc tcccggagac ggtcacagct tgtctgtaag cggatgccgg
     2341 gagcagacaa gcccgtcagg gcgcgtcagc gggtgttggc gggtgtcggg gctggcttaa
     2401 ctatgcggca tcagagcaga ttgtactgag agtgcaccat atgcggtgtg aaataccgca
     2461 cagatgcgta aggagaaaat accgcatcag gcgccattcg ccattcaggc tgcgcaactg
     2521 ttgggaaggg cgatcggtgc gggcctcttc gctattacgc cagctggcga aagggggatg
     2581 tgctgcaagg cgattaagtt gggtaacgcc agggttttcc cagtcacgac gttgtaaaac
     2641 gacggccagt gaattcgagc tcggtacccc agtcccgatg gctcaacaaa gaaatattct
     2701 tgaaataaat tagggtggag caaaagaaaa tggcaaggga gcttctttta caaagtcaaa
     2761 tacattaact ttttgtatga tttagaagag tgcatgactc agccatgagt atttttgagc
     2821 tgcttagtta ttcaacccaa agtagttgag ctgccctttc attattgtgt tagcatatct
     2881 tacaaaaatg tgttgaaaac ccgatttgtt ttgtcacaac cagtaaagag agattgtgtg
     2941 ccttctacct cctgatagca agacttttgt ctttcaaatg taaagatcag ggtggatttg
     3001 tgggcaaatt aactgtctcc aaaacgactt aatgcagctg tgggttttct catagaaacc
     3061 aacagtaagt tgatttgaaa atgatggtaa atgaagcaga actagtcgag ccaggaaatg
     3121 gggtaaaaga gagcgcagtg aaccaggctg tgtcaggagt cagaatttca gggggatgct
     3181 tccttctccc ggttcctcac ggaatttgtt tattggaacc aacttgtacc aaggtaaact
     3241 gtcccttaag ctcatgggtt ggaatccagg ccccattact tttaccagtc ctggtgacct
     3301 tggccagtta gctggggtta agttaatcct gttgtctttt ctaattgcag tgaggattaa
     3361 ataagatagt gctttaaaac agcttaactc agagcctggc gcagaatagt tgctaagcgc
     3421 agcagttggc tattagtatt aaattctcct tcctcgggtt gaagcagttg tgcttgcctc
     3481 ccgggcgcca gcctcagggt agttggttct gtgctcttga cctgtaagga gctagatgga
     3541 actcatcgag tcaactgact gtcttcacag gcaactgtgt aaagaattca cagaacttct
     3601 cagccaagac cggacacccc atgggaccag caggctcgcc ccagtcttgg agacgaacat
     3661 acagaactgc ttgtctcatt tcagtctgat tacccacggg tttggcagcc aggccatctg
     3721 tgccgcggtg tctgccctgc agaactacat caaagaagcc ctgattgtca tagacaaatc
     3781 ctacatgaac cctggagacc agagtccagc tgattctaac aaaaccctgg agaaaatgga
     3841 gaaacacagg aaagggattc caactactgc aagcgagaat ctttattttc agggcgccgc
     3901 caaattcaaa gaaaccgctg ctgctaaatt cgaacgccag cacatggaca gcggaggtgg
     3961 aggttcgagc ggtccctcgg gttcgtcgag cctggaagtt ctgttccagg ggcccctgtc
     4021 gtcgagcggt ccctcgggtt cgatggtgag caaaggcgag gagctgttca ccggggtggt
     4081 gcccatcctg gtcgagctgg acggcgacgt aaacggccac aagttcagcg tgtccggcga
     4141 gggcgagggc gatgccacct acggcaagct gaccctgaag ttcatctgca ccaccggcaa
     4201 gctgcccgtg ccctggccca ccctcgtgac caccctgacc tacggcgtgc agtgcttcag
     4261 ccgctacccc gaccacatga agcagcacga cttcttcaag tccgccatgc ccgaaggcta
     4321 cgtccaggag cgcaccatct tcttcaagga cgacggcaac tacaagaccc gcgccgaggt
     4381 gaagttcgag ggcgacaccc tggtgaaccg catcgagctg aagggcatcg acttcaagga
     4441 ggacggcaac atcctggggc acaagctgga gtacaactac aacagccaca acgtctatat
     4501 catggccgac aagcagaaga acggcatcaa ggtgaacttc aagatccgcc acaacatcga
     4561 ggacggcagc gtgcagctcg ccgaccacta ccagcagaac acccccatcg gcgacggccc
     4621 cgtgctgctg cccgacaacc actacctgag cacccagtcc gccctgagca aagaccccaa
     4681 cgagaagcgc gatcacatgg tccttaagga gttcgtgacc gccgccggga tcactctcgg
     4741 catggacgag ctgtacaagt aatgatctag agtcgagtta attaagaatt ccgccccccc
     4801 ccctctccct ccccccccct aacgttactg gccgaagccg cttggaataa ggccggtgtg
     4861 cgtttgtcta tatgttattt tccaccatat tgccgtcttt tggcaatgtg agggcccgga
     4921 aacctggccc tgtcttcttg acgagcattc ctaggggtct ttcccctctc gccaaaggaa
     4981 tgcagggtct gttgaatgtc gtgaaggaag cagttcctct ggaagcttct tgaagacaaa
     5041 caacgtctgt agcgaccctt tgcaggcagc ggaacccccc acctggcgac aggtgcctct
     5101 gcggccaaaa gccacgtgta taagatacac ctgcaaaggc ggcacaaccc cagtgccacg
     5161 ttgtgagttg gatagttgtg gaaagagtca aatggctctc ctcaagcgta ttcaacaagg
     5221 ggctgaagga tgcccagaag gtaccccatt gtatgggatc tgatctgggg cctcggtgca
     5281 catgctttac atgtgtttag tcgaggttaa aaaaacgtct aggccccccg aaccacgggg
     5341 acgtggtttt cctttgaaaa acacgatgat aatatggcca caacctgtta cattgcacaa
     5401 gataaaaata tatcatcacg aacagtaaaa ctgtctgctt acataaacag taatacaagg
     5461 ggtgttatgg gatcggccat tgaacaagat ggattgcacg caggttctcc ggccgcttgg
     5521 gtggagaggc tattcggcta tgactgggca caacagacaa tcggctgctc tgatgccgcc
     5581 gtgttccggc tgtcagcgca ggggcgcccg gttctttttg tcaagaccga cctgtccggt
     5641 gccctgaatg aactgcagga cgaggcagcg cggctatcgt ggctggccac gacgggcgtt
     5701 ccttgcgcag ctgtgctcga cgttgtcact gaagcgggaa gggactggct gctattgggc
     5761 gaagtgccgg ggcaggatct cctgtcatct caccttgctc ctgccgagaa agtatccatc
     5821 atggctgatg caatgcggcg gctgcatacg cttgatccgg ctacctgccc attcgaccac
     5881 caagcgaaac atcgcatcga gcgagcacgt actcggatgg aagccggtct tgtcgatcag
     5941 gatgatctgg acgaagagca tcaggggctc gcgccagccg aactgttcgc caggctcaag
     6001 gcgcgcatgc ccgacggcga ggatctcgtc gtgacccatg gcgatgcctg cttgccgaat
     6061 atcatggtgg aaaatggccg cttttctgga ttcatcgact gtggccggct gggtgtggcg
     6121 gaccgctatc aggacatagc gttggctacc cgtgatattg ctgaagagct tggcggcgaa
     6181 tgggctgacc gcttcctcgt gctttacggt atcgccgctc ccgattcgca gcgcatcgcc
     6241 ttctatcgcc ttcttgacga gttcttctga gtcgattgga acgaagaaag gttaggagag
     6301 tagggaagga acaggactgc aaaaatcctt ctccaccgca cagactggga acccctcctg
     6361 gcctggggga agagtttgtt acctacctta ctatttaaag agccttcact ggttctgcat
     6421 cacccgcccc tggacttctt agttgtttct ctagcgctga gctatctcct aactttggac
     6481 ctattatcag aaggtgacaa gtactggctc tttattcatt aagctttttt tttttgaacc
     6541 ccattctttc cttctctgaa agtggtgcta taagttttag aatcttttaa atacattccc
     6601 tgggccaaca gacccacaca cttagccatt gaaatgtcaa attgatgtgc cctagatcaa
     6661 cagatcaaca ataccttttt tttcagtgtt aaggtaatgg ttggtttttg tgtccgctaa
     6721 atatttacct tgaaaaaaag aaaagtgtgt atctagcttc ttcagagatc aagtcctctg
     6781 gtaggaggca aaggttctat ctgcttagca actagttaat aagtggtatc tgacacactc
     6841 taaaccccgt gttcaaacgg gggccttctg gttttaggaa acttgtagaa acgaagcctg
     6901 ctgattgatt tttttctcct tttttttttt tttttttaac tttgaaagtt aactcttcaa
     6961 atgggagact ctttgaaatg acatgttcct ttaaggtact gaagctttat ttgcatattt
     7021 atttcagatg tttcgagtaa acttgaaaag ggtaggcacg aagcaatttg ttgctgcttg
     7081 tcacccccaa gtccccgtgg aggttctgta ttttaagaaa cagtgcgttg agtgtacag
//
